>Addgene plasmid #64628 | SmoM2 (W535L)-pcw107-V5 | addgene full sequence | sequence record 261780 | Addgene NGS Result
GGGTCTCTCTGGTTAGACCAGATCTGAGCCTGGGAGCTCTCTGGCTAACTAGGGAACCCACTGCTTAAGC
CTCAATAAAGCTTGCCTTGAGTGCTTCAAGTAGTGTGTGCCCGTCTGTTGTGTGACTCTGGTAACTAGAG
ATCCCTCAGACCCTTTTAGTCAGTGTGGAAAATCTCTAGCAGTGGCGCCCGAACAGGGACTTGAAAGCGA
AAGGGAAACCAGAGGAGCTCTCTCGACGCAGGACTCGGCTTGCTGAAGCGCGCACGGCAAGAGGCGAGGG
GCGGCGACTGGTGAGTACGCCAAAAATTTTGACTAGCGGAGGCTAGAAGGAGAGAGATGGGTGCGAGAGC
GTCAGTATTAAGCGGGGGAGAATTAGATCGCGATGGGAAAAAATTCGGTTAAGGCCAGGGGGAAAGAAAA
AATATAAATTAAAACATATAGTATGGGCAAGCAGGGAGCTAGAACGATTCGCAGTTAATCCTGGCCTGTT
AGAAACATCAGAAGGCTGTAGACAAATACTGGGACAGCTACAACCATCCCTTCAGACAGGATCAGAAGAA
CTTAGATCATTATATAATACAGTAGCAACCCTCTATTGTGTGCATCAAAGGATAGAGATAAAAGACACCA
AGGAAGCTTTAGACAAGATAGAGGAAGAGCAAAACAAAAGTAAGACCACCGCACAGCAAGCGGCCGCTGA
TCTTCAGACCTGGAGGAGGAGATATGAGGGACAATTGGAGAAGTGAATTATATAAATATAAAGTAGTAAA
AATTGAACCATTAGGAGTAGCACCCACCAAGGCAAAGAGAAGAGTGGTGCAGAGAGAAAAAAGAGCAGTG
GGAATAGGAGCTTTGTTCCTTGGGTTCTTGGGAGCAGCAGGAAGCACTATGGGCGCAGCGTCAATGACGC
TGACGGTACAGGCCAGACAATTATTGTCTGGTATAGTGCAGCAGCAGAACAATTTGCTGAGGGCTATTGA
GGCGCAACAGCATCTGTTGCAACTCACAGTCTGGGGCATCAAGCAGCTCCAGGCAAGAATCCTGGCTGTG
GAAAGATACCTAAAGGATCAACAGCTCCTGGGGATTTGGGGTTGCTCTGGAAAACTCATTTGCACCACTG
CTGTGCCTTGGAATGCTAGTTGGAGTAATAAATCTCTGGAACAGATTTGGAATCACACGACCTGGATGGA
GTGGGACAGAGAAATTAACAATTACACAAGCTTAATACACTCCTTAATTGAAGAATCGCAAAACCAGCAA
GAAAAGAATGAACAAGAATTATTGGAATTAGATAAATGGGCAAGTTTGTGGAATTGGTTTAACATAACAA
ATTGGCTGTGGTATATAAAATTATTCATAATGATAGTAGGAGGCTTGGTAGGTTTAAGAATAGTTTTTGC
TGTACTTTCTATAGTGAATAGAGTTAGGCAGGGATATTCACCATTATCGTTTCAGACCCACCTCCCAACC
CCGAGGGGACCCATGCATTGCATCTCAATTAGTCAGCAACCAGGTGTGGAAAGTCCCCAGGCTCCCCAGC
AGGCAGAAGTATGCAAAGCATGCGTCTCAATTAGTCAGCAACCATAGTCCCGCCCCTAACTCCGCCCATC
CCGCCCCTAACTCCGCCCAGTTCCGCCCATTCTCCGCCCCATGGCTGACTAATTTTTTTTATTTATGCAG
AGGCCGAGGCCGCCTCGGCCTCTGAGCTATTCCAGAAGTAGTGAGGAGGCTTTTTTGGAGGCCTAGGCTT
TTGCAAAAAGCTTTCTAGAGGTACCACCGGAGCTTACCATGACCGAGTACAAGCCCACGGTGCGCCTCGC
CACCCGCGACGACGTCCCCAGGGCCGTACGCACCCTCGCCGCCGCGTTCGCCGACTACCCCGCCACGCGC
CACACCGTCGATCCGGACCGCCACATCGAGCGGGTCACCGAGCTGCAAGAACTCTTCCTCACGCGCGTCG
GGCTCGACATCGGCAAGGTGTGGGTCGCGGACGACGGCGCCGCCGTGGCGGTCTGGACCACGCCGGAGAG
CGTCGAAGCGGGGGCGGTGTTCGCCGAGATCGGCCCGCGCATGGCCGAGTTGAGCGGTTCCCGGCTGGCC
GCGCAGCAACAGATGGAAGGCCTCCTGGCGCCGCACCGGCCCAAGGAGCCCGCGTGGTTCCTGGCCACCG
TCGGCGTCTCGCCCGACCACCAGGGCAAGGGTCTGGGCAGCGCCGTCGTGCTCCCCGGAGTGGAGGCGGC
CGAGCGCGCCGGGGTGCCCGCCTTCCTGGAGACCTCCGCGCCCCGCAACCTCCCCTTCTACGAGCGGCTC
GGCTTCACCGTCACCGCCGACGTCGAGGTGCCCGAAGGACCGCGCACCTGGTGCATGACCCGCAAGCCCG
GTGCCAGTTAACGAATTCTAGATCTTGAGACAAATGGCAGTATTCATCCACAATTTTAAAAGAAAAGGGG
GGATTGGGGGGTACAGTGCAGGGGAAAGAATAGTAGACATAATAGCAACAGACATACAAACTAAAGAATT
ACAAAAACAAATTACAAAAATTCAAAATTTTCGGGTTTATTACAGGGACAGCAGAGATCCACTTTGGCGC
CGGCTCGAGGCCTGCAGGTTGCGCCTTTTCCAAGGCAGCCCTGGGTTTGCGCAGGGACGCGGCTGCTCTG
GGCGTGGTTCCGGGAAACGCAGCGGCGCCGACCCTGGGTCTCGCACATTCTTCACGTCCGTTCGCAGCGT
CACCCGGATCTTCGCCGCTACCCTTGTGGGCCCCCCGGCGACGCTTCCTGCTCCGCCCCTAAGTCGGGAA
GGTTCCTTGCGGTTCGCGGCGTGCCGGACGTGACAAACGGAAGCCGCACGTCTCACTAGTACCCTCGCAG
ACGGACAGCGCCAGGGAGCAATGGCAGCGCGCCGACCGCGATGGGCTGTGGCCAATAGCGGCTGCTCAGC
AGGGCGCGCCGAGAGCAGCGGCCGGGAAGGGGCGGTGCGGGAGGCGGGGTGTGGGGCGGTAGTGTGGGCC
CTGTTCCTGCCCGCGCGGTGTTCCGCATTCTGCAAGCCTCCGGAGCGCACGTCGGCAGTCGGCTCCCTCG
TTGACCGAATCACCGACCTCTCTCCCCAGGGGCTAGCATCGATGGATCAACAAGTTTGTACAAAAAAGTT
GGCTGTGGCGGCGGTGGCACCATGGCCGCTGCCCGCCCAGCGCGGGGGCCGGAGCTCCCGCTCCTGGGGC
TGCTGCTGCTGCTGCTGCTGGGGGACCCGGGCCGGGGGGCGGCCTCGAGCGGGAACGCGACCGGGCCTGG
GCCTCGGAGCGCGGGCGGGAGCGCGAGGAGGAGCGCGGCGGTGACTGGCCCTCCGCCGCCGCTGAGCCAC
TGCGGCCGGGCTGCCCCCTGTGAGCCGCTGCGCTACAACGTGTGCCTGGGCTCGGTGCTGCCCTACGGGG
CCACCTCCACACTGCTGGCCGGAGACTCGGACTCCCAGGAGGAAGCGCACGGCAAGCTCGTGCTCTGGTC
GGGCCTCCGGAATGCCCCCCGCTGCTGGGCAGTGATCCAGCCCCTGCTGTGTGCCGTATACATGCCCAAG
TGTGAGAATGACCGGGTGGAGCTGCCCAGCCGTACCCTCTGCCAGGCCACCCGAGGCCCCTGTGCCATCG
TGGAGAGGGAGCGGGGCTGGCCTGACTTCCTGCGCTGCACTCCTGACCGCTTCCCTGAAGGCTGCACGAA
TGAGGTGCAGAACATCAAGTTCAACAGTTCAGGCCAGTGCGAAGTGCCCTTGGTTCGGACAGACAACCCC
AAGAGCTGGTACGAGGACGTGGAGGGCTGCGGCATCCAGTGCCAGAACCCGCTCTTCACAGAGGCTGAGC
ACCAGGACATGCACAGCTACATCGCGGCCTTCGGGGCCGTCACGGGCCTCTGCACGCTCTTCACCCTGGC
CACATTCGTGGCTGACTGGCGGAACTCGAATCGCTACCCTGCTGTTATTCTCTTCTACGTCAATGCGTGC
TTCTTTGTGGGCAGCATTGGCTGGCTGGCCCAGTTCATGGATGGTGCCCGCCGAGAGATCGTCTGCCGTG
CAGATGGCACCATGAGGCTTGGGGAGCCCACCTCCAATGAGACTCTGTCCTGCGTCATCATCTTTGTCAT
CGTGTACTACGCCCTGATGGCTGGTGTGGTTTGGTTTGTGGTCCTCACCTATGCCTGGCACACTTCCTTC
AAAGCCCTGGGCACCACCTACCAGCCTCTCTCGGGCAAGACCTCCTACTTCCACCTGCTCACCTGGTCAC
TCCCCTTTGTCCTCACTGTGGCAATCCTTGCTGTGGCGCAGGTGGATGGGGACTCTGTGAGTGGCATTTG
TTTTGTGGGCTACAAGAACTACCGATACCGTGCGGGCTTCGTGCTGGCCCCAATCGGCCTGGTGCTCATC
GTGGGAGGCTACTTCCTCATCCGAGGAGTCATGACTCTGTTCTCCATCAAGAGCAACCACCCCGGGCTGC
TGAGTGAGAAGGCTGCCAGCAAGATCAACGAGACCATGCTGCGCCTGGGCATTTTTGGCTTCCTGGCCTT
TGGCTTTGTGCTCATTACCTTCAGCTGCCACTTCTACGACTTCTTCAACCAGGCTGAGTGGGAGCGCAGC
TTCCGGGACTATGTGCTATGTCAGGCCAATGTGACCATCGGGCTGCCCACCAAGCAGCCCATCCCTGACT
GTGAGATCAAGAATCGCCCGAGCCTTCTGGTGGAGAAGATCAACCTGTTTGCCATGTTTGGAACTGGCAT
CGCCATGAGCACCTTGGTCTGGACCAAGGCCACGCTGCTCATCTGGAGGCGTACCTGGTGCAGGTTGACT
GGGCAGAGTGACGATGAGCCAAAGCGGATCAAGAAGAGCAAGATGATTGCCAAGGCCTTCTCTAAGCGGC
ACGAGCTCCTGCAGAACCCAGGCCAGGAGCTGTCCTTCAGCATGCACACTGTGTCCCACGACGGGCCCGT
GGCGGGCTTGGCCTTTGACCTCAATGAGCCCTCAGCTGATGTCTCCTCTGCCTGGGCCCAGCATGTCACC
AAGATGGTGGCTCGGAGAGGAGCCATACTGCCCCAGGATATTTCTGTCACCCCTGTGGCAACTCCAGTGC
CCCCAGAGGAACAAGCCAACCTGTGGCTGGTTGAGGCAGAGATCTCCCCAGAGCTGCAGAAGCGCCTGGG
CCGGAAGAAGAAGAGGAGGAAGAGGAAGAAGGAGGTGTGCCCGCTGGCGCCGCCCCCTGAGCTTCACCCC
CCTGCCCCTGCCCCCAGTACCATTCCTCGACTGCCTCAGCTGCCCCGGCAGAAATGCCTGGTGGCTGCAG
GTGCCTGGGGAGCTGGGGACTCTTGCCGACAGGGAGCGTGGACCCTGGTCTCCAACCCATTCTGCCCAGA
GCCCAGTCCCCCTCAGGATCCATTTCTGCCCAGTGCACCGGCCCCCGTGGCATGGGCTCATGGCCGCCGA
CAGGGCCTGGGGCCTATTCACTCCCGCACCAACCTGATGGACACAGAACTCATGGATGCAGACTCGGACT
TCTTGCCAACTTTCTTGTACAAAGTGGTTACCGGTGGTAAGCCTATCCCTAACCCTCTCCTCGGTCTCGA
TTCTACGTAGTAATGACCGCGTTAAGTCGACAATCAACCTCTGGATTACAAAATTTGTGAAAGATTGACT
GGTATTCTTAACTATGTTGCTCCTTTTACGCTATGTGGATACGCTGCTTTAATGCCTTTGTATCATGCTA
TTGCTTCCCGTATGGCTTTCATTTTCTCCTCCTTGTATAAATCCTGGTTGCTGTCTCTTTATGAGGAGTT
GTGGCCCGTTGTCAGGCAACGTGGCGTGGTGTGCACTGTGTTTGCTGACGCAACCCCCACTGGTTGGGGC
ATTGCCACCACCTGTCAGCTCCTTTCCGGGACTTTCGCTTTCCCCCTCCCTATTGCCACGGCGGAACTCA
TCGCCGCCTGCCTTGCCCGCTGCTGGACAGGGGCTCGGCTGTTGGGCACTGACAATTCCGTGGTGTTGTC
GGGGAAATCATCGTCCTTTCCTTGGCTGCTCGCCTGTGTTGCCACCTGGATTCTGCGCGGGACGTCCTTC
TGCTACGTCCCTTCGGCCCTCAATCCAGCGGACCTTCCTTCCCGCGGCCTGCTGCCGGCTCTGCGGCCTC
TTCCGCGTCTTCGCCTTCGCCCTCAGACGAGTCGGATCTCCCTTTGGGCCGCCTCCCCGCGTCGACTTTA
AGACCAATGACTTACAAGGCAGCTGTAGATCTTAGCCACTTTTTAAAAGAAAAGGGGGGACTGGAAGGGC
TAATTCACTCCCAACGAAGACAAGATCTGCTTTTTGCTTGTACTGGGTCTCTCTGGTTAGACCAGATCTG
AGCCTGGGAGCTCTCTGGCTAACTAGGGAACCCACTGCTTAAGCCTCAATAAAGCTTGCCTTGAGTGCTT
CAAGTAGTGTGTGCCCGTCTGTTGTGTGACTCTGGTAACTAGAGATCCCTCAGACCCTTTTAGTCAGTGT
GGAAAATCTCTAGCAGTACGTATAGTAGTTCATGTCATCTTATTATTCAGTATTTATAACTTGCAAAGAA
ATGAATATCAGAGAGTGAGAGGAACTTGTTTATTGCAGCTTATAATGGTTACAAATAAAGCAATAGCATC
ACAAATTTCACAAATAAAGCATTTTTTTCACTGCATTCTAGTTGTGGTTTGTCCAAACTCATCAATGTAT
CTTATCATGTCTGGCTCTAGCTATCCCGCCCCTAACTCCGCCCATCCCGCCCCTAACTCCGCCCAGTTCC
GCCCATTCTCCGCCCCATGGCTGACTAATTTTTTTTATTTATGCAGAGGCCGAGGCCGCCTCGGCCTCTG
AGCTATTCCAGAAGTAGTGAGGAGGCTTTTTTGGAGGCCTAGGGACGTACCCAATTCGCCCTATAGTGAG
TCGTATTACGCGCGCTCACTGGCCGTCGTTTTACAACGTCGTGACTGGGAAAACCCTGGCGTTACCCAAC
TTAATCGCCTTGCAGCACATCCCCCTTTCGCCAGCTGGCGTAATAGCGAAGAGGCCCGCACCGATCGCCC
TTCCCAACAGTTGCGCAGCCTGAATGGCGAATGGG
[124 nt withheld, positions 7106-7229]
C
[91 nt withheld, positions 7231-7321]
A
[49 nt withheld, positions 7323-7371]
CCTTTGACGTTGGAGTCCACGTTCTTT
[37 nt withheld, positions 7399-7435]
ACCCTATCTCGGTCTATTCTTTTGATTTATAAGGGATTTTGCCGATTTCGGCCTATTGGTTAAAAAATGA
GCTGATTTAACAAAAATTTAACGCGAATTTTAACAAAATATTAACGCTTACAATTTAGGTGGCACTTTTC
GGGGAAATGTGCGCGGAACCCCTATTTGTTTATTTTTCTAAATACATTCAAATATGTATCCGCTCATGAG
ACAATAACCCTGATAAATGCTTCAATAATATTGAAAAAGGAAGAGTATGAGTATTCAACATTTCCGTGTC
GCCCTTATTCCCTTTTTTGCGGCATTTTGCCTTCCTGTTTTTGCTCACCCAGAAACGCTGGTGAAAGTAA
AAGATGCTGAAGATCAGTTGGGTGCACGAGTGGGTTACATCGAACTGGATCTCAACAGCGGTAAGATCCT
TGAGAGTTTTCGCCCCGAAGAACGTTTTCCAATGATGAGCACTTTTAAAGTTCTGCTATGTGGCGCGGTA
TTATCCCGTATTGACGCCGGGCAAGAGCAACTCGGTCGCCGCATACACTATTCTCAGAATGACTTGGTTG
AGTACTCACCAGTCACAGAAAAGCATCTTACGGATGGCATGACAGTAAGAGAATTATGCAGTGCTGCCAT
AACCATGAGTGATAACACTGCGGCCAACTTACTTCTGACAACGATCGGAGGACCGAAGGAGCTAACCGCT
TTTTTGCACAACATGGGGGATCATGTAACTCGCCTTGATCGTTGGGAACCGGAGCTGAATGAAGCCATAC
CAAACGACGAGCGTGACACCACGATGCCTGTAGCAATGGCAACAACGTTGCGCAAACTATTAACTGGCGA
ACTACTTACTCTAGCTTCCCGGCAACAATTAATAGACTGGATGGAGGCGGATAAAGTTGCAGGACCACTT
CTGCGCTCGGCCCTTCCGGCTGGCTGGTTTATTGCTGATAAATCTGGAGCCGGTGAGCGTGGGTCTCGCG
GTATCATTGCAGCACTGGGGCCAGATGGTAAGCCCTCCCGTATCGTAGTTATCTACACGACGGGGAGTCA
GGCAACTATGGATGAACGAAATAGACAGATCGCTGAGATAGGTGCCTCACTGATTAAGCATTGGTAACTG
TCAGACCAAGTTTACTCATATATACTTTAGATTGATTTAAAACTTCATTTTTAATTTAAAAGGATCTAGG
TGAAGATCCTTTTTGATAATCTCATGACCAAAATCCCTTAACGTGAGTTTTCGTTCCACTGAGCGTCAGA
CCCCGTAGAAAAGATCAAAGGATCTTCTTGAGATCCTTTTTTTCTGCGCGTAATCTGCTGCTTGCAAACA
AAAAAACCACCGCTACCAGCGGTGGTTTGTTTGCCGGATCAAGAGCTACCAACTCTTTTTCCGAAGGTAA
CTGGCTTCAGCAGAGCGCAGATACCAAATACTGTTCTTCTAGTGTAGCCGTAGTTAGGCCACCACTTCAA
GAACTCTGTAGCACCGCCTACATACCTCGCTCTGCTAATCCTGTTACCAGTGGCTGCTGCCAGTGGCGAT
AAGTCGTGTCTTACCGGGTTGGACTCAAGACGATAGTTACCGGATAAGGCGCAGCGGTCGGGCTGAACGG
GGGGTTCGTGCACACAGCCCAGCTTGGAGCGAACGACCTACACCGAACTGAGATACCTACAGCGTGAGCT
ATGAGAAAGCGCCACGCTTCCCGAAGGGAGAAAGGCGGACAGGTATCCGGTAAGCGGCAGGGTCGGAACA
GGAGAGCGCACGAGGGAGCTTCCAGGGGGAAACGCCTGGTATCTTTATAGTCCTGTCGGGTTTCGCCACC
TCTGACTTGAGCGTCGATTTTTGTGATGCTCGTCAGGGGGGCGGAGCCTATGGAAAAACGCCAGCAACGC
GGCCTTTTTACGGTTCCTGGCCTTTTGCTGGCCTTTTGCTCACATGTTCTTTCCTGCGTTATCCCCTGAT
TCTGTGGATAACCGTATTACCGCCTTTGAGTGAGCTGATACCGCTCGCCGCAGCCGAACGACCGAGCGCA
GCGAGTCAGTGAGCGAGGAAGCGGAAGAGCGCCCAATACGCAAACCGCCTCTCCCCGCGCGTTGGCCGAT
TCATTAATGCAGCTGGCACGACAGGTTTCCCGACTGGAAAGCGGGCAGTGAGCGCAACGCAATTAATGTG
AGTTAGCTCACTCATTAGGCACCCCAGGCTTTACACTTTATGCTTCCGGCTCGTATGTTGTGTGGAATTG
TGAGCGGATAACAATTTCACACAGGAAACAGCTATGACCATGATTACGCCAAGCGCGCAATTAACCCTCA
CTAAAGGGAACAAAAGCTGGAGCTGCAAGCTTAATGTAGTCTTATGCAATACTCTTGTAGTCTTGCAACA
TGGTAACGATGAGTTAGCAACATGCCTTACAAGGAGAGAAAAAGCACCGTGCATGCCGATTGGTGGAAGT
AAGGTGGTACGATCGTGCCTTATTAGGAAGGCAACAGACGGGTCTGACATGGATTGGACGAACCACTGAA
TTGCCGCATTGCAGAGATATTGTATTTAAGTGCCTAGCTCGATACATAAAC
Features (pLannotate 1.2.2; 32 found; start..end, strand, type, name):
      1..181     +  LTR            5' LTR (truncated): truncated 5' long terminal repeat (LTR) from HIV-1
    228..353     +  misc_feature   HIV-1 Ψ: packaging signal of human immunodeficiency virus type 1
    337..700     +  CDS            HIV-1 gag (fragment): gag protein from human immunodeficiency virus 1; gag
    846..1079    +  misc_feature   RRE: The Rev response element (RRE) of HIV-1 allows for Rev-dependent mRNA export from the nucleus to the cytoplasm.
   1456..1482    +  CDS            Rev (fragment): human immunodeficiency virus 1 (HIV-1) Rev protein; rev; enhances nuclear export of unspliced and incompletely spliced viral mRNAs
   1489..1512    +  promoter       SV40 promoter (fragment): SV40 early promoter
   1513..1584    +  promoter       SV40 promoter (fragment): SV40 enhancer and early promoter
   1608..1743    +  rep_origin     SV40 ori: SV40 origin of replication
   1789..2385    +  CDS            PuroR (fragment): puromycin N-acetyltransferase; pac from Streptomyces; confers resistance to puromycin
   2434..2551    +  misc_feature   cPPT/CTS: central polypurine tract and central termination sequence of HIV-1
   2609..3109    +  promoter       hPGK promoter: human phosphoglycerate kinase 1 promoter
   3131..3148    +  protein_bind   attB1 (fragment): mutant version of attB; core recombination site for the Gateway® BP reaction BP Clonase™
   3172..5532    +  CDS            SMO: SMO_HUMAN - Also known as SMOH. Experimental evidence at protein level: Swiss-Prot protein existence level 1. G protein-coupled receptor that probably associates with the patched protein (PTCH) to transduce the hedgehog's proteins signal. Binding of sonic hedgehog (SHH) to its receptor patched is thought to prevent normal inhibition by patched of smoothened (SMO). Required for the accumulation of KIF7, GLI2 and GLI3 in the cilia (PubMed:19592253). Interacts with DLG5 at the ciliary base to induce the accumulation of KIF7 and GLI2 at the ciliary tip for GLI2 activation (By similarity). From Hom
   5540..5557    -  protein_bind   attB2 (fragment): mutant version of attB; core recombination site for the Gateway® BP reaction BP Clonase™
   5566..5607    +  CDS            V5 tag: epitope tag from simian virus 5
   5632..6220    +  misc_feature   WPRE: woodchuck hepatitis virus posttranscriptional regulatory element
   6271..6290    +  misc_feature   cPPT/CTS (fragment): central polypurine tract and central termination sequence of HIV-1
   6292..6525    +  LTR            3' LTR (ΔU3): self-inactivating 3' long terminal repeat (LTR) from HIV-1
   6603..6724    +  polyA_signal   SV40 poly(A) signal: SV40 polyadenylation signal
   6764..6899    +  rep_origin     SV40 ori: SV40 origin of replication
   6920..6938    -  promoter       T7 promoter: promoter for bacteriophage T7 RNA polymerase
   6946..7101    +  CDS            lacZα (fragment): LacZα fragment of β-galactosidase; lacZ fragment
   7106..7534    +  rep_origin     f1 ori (sequence partly withheld): f1 bacteriophage origin of replication; arrow indicates direction of (+) strand synthesis
   7587..7691    +  promoter       AmpR promoter: bla
   7692..8552    +  CDS            AmpR: β-lactamase; bla; confers resistance to ampicillin, carbenicillin, and related antibiotics
   8723..9311    +  rep_origin     ori: high-copy-number ColE1/pMB1/pBR322/pUC origin of replication
   9494..9586    +  CDS            lacI (fragment): lac repressor; lacI; The lac repressor binds to the lac operator to inhibit transcription in E. coli. This inhibition can be relieved by adding lactose or isopropyl-β-D-thiogalactopyranoside (IPTG).
   9599..9620    +  protein_bind   CAP binding site: CAP binding activates transcription in the presence of cAMP. E. coli catabolite activator protein
   9635..9665    +  promoter       lac promoter: promoter for the E. coli lac operon
   9673..9689    +  protein_bind   lac operator: The lac repressor binds to the lac operator to inhibit transcription in E. coli. This inhibition can be relieved by adding lactose or isopropyl-β-D-thiogalactopyranoside (IPTG). lac repressor encoded by lacI
   9734..9752    +  promoter       T3 promoter: promoter for bacteriophage T3 RNA polymerase
   9780..10006   +  promoter       RSV promoter: Rous sarcoma virus enhancer/promoter
