[The description below was written by a language model from this plasmid's Addgene catalogue record, the feature table of its GenBank file and pLannotate feature annotations shown in this document.]
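Description:
SmoM2 (W535L)-pcw107-V5 is a third-generation-style, self-inactivating HIV-1 lentiviral transfer plasmid built on the pcw107 (V5) backbone and carrying human Smoothened (SMO) with the W535L substitution, the "SmoM2" allele generally regarded as a constitutively active form of this Hedgehog-pathway G protein-coupled receptor. In bacteria it is maintained through a high-copy ColE1/pUC-type origin and selected with ampicillin (AmpR); an f1 origin and remnants of a lac/lacZα cloning region with T3 and T7 promoters are also present in the backbone.

The viral genome is transcribed from an RSV promoter fused to a truncated 5' LTR and includes the Ψ packaging signal, a gag fragment, the RRE for Rev-dependent export, a cPPT/CTS, WPRE to enhance transcript expression, and a ΔU3 3' LTR that inactivates LTR promoter activity after integration, followed by an SV40 polyadenylation signal. Two internal cassettes lie between the LTRs: an SV40 early promoter driving puromycin N-acetyltransferase for selecting transduced mammalian cells, and a human PGK promoter driving the SMO open reading frame. The insert was introduced by Gateway recombination, so it is flanked by attB1 and attB2 sites and is followed by a backbone-encoded C-terminal V5 epitope tag for detection. The depositor notes a short barcode just upstream of the coding start.

The moderate-strength PGK promoter fits the stated purpose of expressing the insert at physiological levels after lentiviral delivery. The associated publication was a systematic search for signalling pathways that can confer anticancer drug resistance. The full-sequence annotation spans 10,006 nt, whereas the separate GenBank record covers only a 718 bp stretch around the V5 tag and attB2 junction.
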