Addgene plasmid #64628: SmoM2 (W535L)-pcw107-V5
Purpose: when used to produce lentivirus, express physiological levels of insert
Depositing lab: David Sabatini & Kris Wood. Depositing organization: Whitehead Institute for Biomedical Research. Publication: Systematic identification of signaling pathways with potential to confer anticancer drug resistance. Martz CA, Ottina KA, Singleton KR, Jasper JS, Wardell SE, Peraza-Penton A, Anderson GR, Winter PS, Wang T, Alley HM, Kwong LN, Cooper ZA, Tetzlaff M, Chen PL, Rathmell JC, Flaherty KT, Wargo JA, McDonnell DP, Sabatini DM, Wood KC. Sci Signal. 2014 Dec 23;7(357):ra121. doi: 10.1126/scisignal.aaa1877. PubMed 25538079.
Backbone
  Vector backbone: pcw107 (V5)
  Backbone manufacturer: John Doench/Kathleen Ottina
  Backbone size w/o insert (bp): 9240
  Vector type: Lentiviral
  Selectable markers: Puromycin
Growth in bacteria
  Bacterial resistance: Ampicillin, 100 μg/mL
  Growth temperature: 37°C
  Growth strain: Stbl3
  Copy number: Unknown
Gene/Insert
  Gene/Insert name: SMO (alt name: NM_005631.4)
  Species: H. sapiens (human)
  Insert size (bp): 2264
  Mutation: W535L
  Entrez Gene: SMO (a.k.a. CRJS, FZD11, Gx, PHLS, SMOH)
  Promoter: PGK
  Tag / fusion protein: V5 (C terminal on backbone)
  Cloning method: Gateway Cloning
  Sequencing primers: 5′ hPGK-F; 3′ WPRE-R
Resource information
  A portion of this plasmid was derived from a plasmid made by: Cliff Tabin (Addgene plasmid # 14016)
Terms and licenses: Academic/Nonprofit Terms; Industry Terms: Not Available to Industry
Depositor comments: TGTG (N-term barcode, 17 nt upstream of CDS start). Working name: CTK-J2-V5
How to cite: SmoM2 (W535L)-pcw107-V5 was a gift from David Sabatini & Kris Wood (Addgene plasmid # 64628 ; http://n2t.net/addgene:64628 ; RRID:Addgene_64628)
