LOCUS       Exported 718 bp ds-DNA linear SYN 22-MAY-2021
DEFINITION  when used to produce lentivirus, express physiological levels of
            insert .
ACCESSION   .
VERSION     .
KEYWORDS    SmoM2 (W535L)-pcw107-V5
SOURCE      synthetic DNA construct
  ORGANISM  synthetic DNA construct
REFERENCE   1 (bases 1 to 718)
  AUTHORS   Martz CA, Ottina KA, Singleton KR, Jasper JS, Wardell SE,
            Peraza-Penton A, Anderson GR, Winter PS, Wang T, Alley HM, Kwong LN,
            Cooper ZA, Tetzlaff M, Chen PL, Rathmell JC, Flaherty KT, Wargo JA,
            McDonnell DP, Sabatini DM, Wood KC
  TITLE     Systematic identification of signaling pathways with potential to
            confer anticancer drug resistance.
  JOURNAL   Sci Signal. 2014 Dec 23;7(357):ra121. doi:
            10.1126/scisignal.aaa1877.
  PUBMED    25538079
REFERENCE   2 (bases 1 to 718)
  AUTHORS   .
  TITLE     Direct Submission
  JOURNAL   Exported May 22, 2021 from SnapGene Server 1.1.58
            http://www.snapgene.com
FEATURES             Location/Qualifiers
     source          1..718
                     /organism="synthetic DNA construct"
                     /mol_type="other DNA"
     CDS             complement(36..77)
                     /codon_start=1
                     /product="epitope tag from simian virus 5"
                     /label=V5 tag
                     /translation="GKPIPNPLLGLDST"
     protein_bind    85..109
                     /gene="mutant version of attB"
                     /label=attB2
                     /bound_moiety="BP Clonase(TM)"
                     /note="recombination site for the Gateway(R) BP reaction"
ORIGIN
        1 agaggttgat tgtcgactta acgcggtcat tactacgtag aatcgagacc gaggagaggg
       61 ttagggatag gcttaccacc ggtaaccact ttgtacaaga aagttggcaa gaagtccgag
      121 tctgcatcca tgagttctgt gtccatcagg ttggtgcggg agtgaatagg ccccaggccc
      181 tgtcggcggc catgagccca tgccacgggg gccggtgcac tgggcagaaa tggatcctga
      241 gggggactgg gctctgggca gaatgggttg gagaccaggg tccacgctcc ctgtcggcaa
      301 gagtccccag ctccccaggc acctgcagcc accaggcatt tctgccgggg cagctgaggc
      361 agtcgaggaa tggtactggg ggcaggggca ggggggtgaa gctcaggggg cggcgccagc
      421 gggcacacct ccttcttcct cttcctcctc ttcttcttcc ggcccaggcg cttctgcagc
      481 tctggggaga tctctgcctc aaccagccac aggttggctt gttcctctgg gggcactgga
      541 gttgccacag gggtgacaga aatatcctgg ggcagtatgg ctcctctccg agccaccatc
      601 ttggtgacat gctgggccca ggcagaggag acatcagctg agggctcatt gaggtcaaag
      661 gccaagcccg ccacgggccc gtcgtgggac acagtgtgca tgctgaagga cagctcct
//
