>Addgene plasmid #64628 | SmoM2 (W535L)-pcw107-V5 | depositor partial sequence | sequence record 108697 | Depositor Insert Sequence
ATGGCCGCTGCCCGCCCAGCGCGGGGGCCGGAGCTCCCGCTCCTGGGGCTGCTGCTGCTGCTGCTGCTGG
GGGACCCGGGCCGGGGGGCGGCCTCGAGCGGGAACGCGACCGGGCCTGGGCCTCGGAGCGCGGGCGGGAG
CGCGAGGAGGAGCGCGGCGGTGACTGGCCCTCCGCCGCCGCTGAGCCACTGCGGCCGGGCTGCCCCCTGT
GAGCCGCTGCGCTACAACGTGTGCCTGGGCTCGGTGCTGCCCTACGGGGCCACCTCCACACTGCTGGCCG
GAGACTCGGACTCCCAGGAGGAAGCGCACGGCAAGCTCGTGCTCTGGTCGGGCCTCCGGAATGCCCCCCG
CTGCTGGGCAGTGATCCAGCCCCTGCTGTGTGCCGTATACATGCCCAAGTGTGAGAATGACCGGGTGGAG
CTGCCCAGCCGTACCCTCTGCCAGGCCACCCGAGGCCCCTGTGCCATCGTGGAGAGGGAGCGGGGCTGGC
CTGACTTCCTGCGCTGCACTCCTGACCGCTTCCCTGAAGGCTGCACGAATGAGGTGCAGAACATCAAGTT
CAACAGTTCAGGCCAGTGCGAAGTGCCCTTGGTTCGGACAGACAACCCCAAGAGCTGGTACGAGGACGTG
GAGGGCTGCGGCATCCAGTGCCAGAACCCGCTCTTCACAGAGGCTGAGCACCAGGACATGCACAGCTACA
TCGCGGCCTTCGGGGCCGTCACGGGCCTCTGCACGCTCTTCACCCTGGCCACATTCGTGGCTGACTGGCG
GAACTCGAATCGCTACCCTGCTGTTATTCTCTTCTACGTCAATGCGTGCTTCTTTGTGGGCAGCATTGGC
TGGCTGGCCCAGTTCATGGATGGTGCCCGCCGAGAGATCGTCTGCCGTGCAGATGGCACCATGAGGCTTG
GGGAGCCCACCTCCAATGAGACTCTGTCCTGCGTCATCATCTTTGTCATCGTGTACTACGCCCTGATGGC
TGGTGTGGTTTGGTTTGTGGTCCTCACCTATGCCTGGCACACTTCCTTCAAAGCCCTGGGCACCACCTAC
CAGCCTCTCTCGGGCAAGACCTCCTACTTCCACCTGCTCACCTGGTCACTCCCCTTTGTCCTCACTGTGG
CAATCCTTGCTGTGGCGCAGGTGGATGGGGACTCTGTGAGTGGCATTTGTTTTGTGGGCTACAAGAACTA
CCGATACCGTGCGGGCTTCGTGCTGGCCCCAATCGGCCTGGTGCTCATCGTGGGAGGCTACTTCCTCATC
CGAGGAGTCATGACTCTGTTCTCCATCAAGAGCAACCACCCCGGGCTGCTGAGTGAGAAGGCTGCCAGCA
AGATCAACGAGACCATGCTGCGCCTGGGCATTTTTGGCTTCCTGGCCTTTGGCTTTGTGCTCATTACCTT
CAGCTGCCACTTCTACGACTTCTTCAACCAGGCTGAGTGGGAGCGCAGCTTCCGGGACTATGTGCTATGT
CAGGCCAATGTGACCATCGGGCTGCCCACCAAGCAGCCCATCCCTGACTGTGAGATCAAGAATCGCCCGA
GCCTTCTGGTGGAGAAGATCAACCTGTTTGCCATGTTTGGAACTGGCATCGCCATGAGCACCTTGGTCTG
GACCAAGGCCACGCTGCTCATCTGGAGGCGTACCTGGTGCAGGTTGACTGGGCAGAGTGACGATGAGCCA
AAGCGGATCAAGAAGAGCAAGATGATTGCCAAGGCCTTCTCTAAGCGGCACGAGCTCCTGCAGAACCCAG
GCCAGGAGCTGTCCTTCAGCATGCACACTGTGTCCCACGACGGGCCCGTGGCGGGCTTGGCCTTTGACCT
CAATGAGCCCTCAGCTGATGTCTCCTCTGCCTGGGCCCAGCATGTCACCAAGATGGTGGCTCGGAGAGGA
GCCATACTGCCCCAGGATATTTCTGTCACCCCTGTGGCAACTCCAGTGCCCCCAGAGGAACAAGCCAACC
TGTGGCTGGTTGAGGCAGAGATCTCCCCAGAGCTGCAGAAGCGCCTGGGCCGGAAGAAGAAGAGGAGGAA
GAGGAAGAAGGAGGTGTGCCCGCTGGCGCCGCCCCCTGAGCTTCACCCCCCTGCCCCTGCCCCCAGTACC
ATTCCTCGACTGCCTCAGCTGCCCCGGCAGAAATGCCTGGTGGCTGCAGGTGCCTGGGGAGCTGGGGACT
CTTGCCGACAGGGAGCGTGGACCCTGGTCTCCAACCCATTCTGCCCAGAGCCCAGTCCCCCTCAGGATCC
ATTTCTGCCCAGTGCACCGGCCCC
