>Addgene plasmid #64628 | SmoM2 (W535L)-pcw107-V5 | addgene partial sequence | sequence record 110837 | hPGK-F 5'-GTGTTCCGCATTCTGCAAG-3'
TCACCGACCTCTCTCCCCAGGGGCTAGCATCGATGGATCAACAAGTTTGTACAAAAAAGTTGGCTGTGGC
GGCGGTGGCACCATGGCCGCTGCCCGCCCAGCGCGGGGGCCGGAGCTCCCGCTCCTGGGGCTGCTGCTGC
TGCTGCTGCTGGGGGACCCGGGCCGGGGGGCGGCCTCGAGCGGGAACGCGACCGGGCCTGGGCCTCGGAG
CGCGGGCGGGAGCGCGAGGAGGAGCGCGGCGGTGACTGGCCCTCCGCCGCCGCTGAGCCACTGCGGCCGG
GCTGCCCCCTGTGAGCCGCTGCGCTACAACGTGTGCCTGGGCTCGGTGCTGCCCTACGGGGCCACCTCCA
CACTGCTGGCCGGAGACTCGGACTCCCAGGAGGAAGCGCACGGCAAGCTCGTGCTCTGGTCGGGCCTCCG
GAATGCCCCCCGCTGCTGGGCAGTGATCCAGCCCCTGCTGTGTGCCGTATACATGCCCAAGTGTGAGAAT
GACCGGGTGGAGCTGCCCAGCCGTACCCTCTGCCAGGCCACCCGAGGCCCCTGTGCCATCGTGGAGAGGG
AGCGGGGCTGGCCTGACTTCCTGCGCTGCACTCCTGACCGCTTCCCTGAAGGCTGCACGAATGAGGTGCA
GAACATCAAGTTCAACAGTTCAGGCCAGTGCGAAGTGCCCTTGGTTCGGACAGAC
