>Addgene plasmid #64628 | SmoM2 (W535L)-pcw107-V5 | addgene partial sequence | sequence record 111735 | hSmoM2-F 5'-GCTTCCGGGACTATGTGCTA-3'
CCTGTTTGCCATGTTTGGAACTGGCATCGCCATGAGCACCTTGGTCTGGACCAAGGCCACGCTGCTCATC
TGGAGGCGTACCTGGTGCAGGTTGACTGGGCAGAGTGACGATGAGCCAAAGCGGATCAAGAAGAGCAAGA
TGATTGCCAAGGCCTTCTCTAAGCGGCACGAGCTCCTGCAGAACCCAGGCCAGGAGCTGTCCTTCAGCAT
GCACACTGTGTCCCACGACGGGCCCGTGGCGGGCTTGGCCTTTGACCTCAATGAGCCCTCAGCTGATGTC
TCCTCTGCCTGGGCCCAGCATGTCACCAAGATGGTGGCTCGGAGAGGAGCCATACTGCCCCAGGATATTT
CTGTCACCCCTGTGGCAACTCCAGTGCCCCCAGAGGAACAAGCCAACCTGTGGCTGGTTGAGGCAGAGAT
CTCCCCAGAGCTGCAGAAGCGCCTGGGCCGGAAGAAGAAGAGGAGGAAGAGGAAGAAGGAGGTGTGCCCG
CTGGCGCCG
